Addgene plasmid #212407: pTwist-SARS-CoV-2 Spike-deltaC18 T732S (AGT)
Purpose: Encodes SARS-CoV-2 spike T732S for pseudovirus production
Depositing lab: Alejandro Balazs. Depositing organization: Massachusetts General Hospital. Publication: Ongoing evolution of SARS-CoV-2 drives escape from mRNA vaccine-induced humoral immunity. Roederer AL, Cao Y, Denis KS, Sheehan ML, Li CJ, Lam EC, Gregory DJ, Poznansky MC, Iafrate AJ, Canaday DH, Gravenstein S, Garcia-Beltran WF, Balazs AB. medRxiv [Preprint]. 2024 Mar 7:2024.03.05.24303815. doi: 10.1101/2024.03.05.24303815. PubMed 38496628.
Backbone
  Vector backbone: pTwist-CMV-BetaGlobin-WPRE-Neo
  Backbone manufacturer: Twist
  Vector type: Mammalian Expression
Growth in bacteria
  Bacterial resistance: Ampicillin, 100 μg/mL
  Growth temperature: 37°C
  Growth strain: DH5alpha
  Copy number: High Copy
Gene/Insert
  Gene/Insert name: SARS-CoV-2 Spike T732S
  Species: Severe acute respiratory syndrome coronavirus 2
  Mutation: T732S
  Entrez Gene: S (a.k.a. GU280_gp02, spike glycoprotein)
  Promoter: CAG
  Cloning method: Ligation Independent Cloning
Terms and licenses: Academic/Nonprofit Terms; Industry Terms: Not Available to Industry
Depositor comments: Please visit https://www.medrxiv.org/content/10.1101/2024.03.05.24303815v1 for medRxiv preprint.
How to cite: pTwist-SARS-CoV-2 Spike-deltaC18 T732S (AGT) was a gift from Alejandro Balazs (Addgene plasmid # 212407 ; http://n2t.net/addgene:212407 ; RRID:Addgene_212407)
