[The description below was written by a language model from this plasmid's Addgene catalogue record and pLannotate feature annotations shown in this document.]
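Description:
pTwist-SARS-CoV-2 Spike-deltaC18 T732S (AGT) is a mammalian expression plasmid of about 10.5 kb built on the Twist pTwist-CMV-BetaGlobin-WPRE-Neo backbone. It encodes the SARS-CoV-2 spike glycoprotein carrying the single substitution T732S. As the name indicates, the spike lacks the C-terminal 18 residues, a truncation commonly used to improve incorporation of spike into pseudotyped particles, and the annotated open reading frame of 3,765 nt is consistent with a shortened spike. The "(AGT)" in the name presumably denotes the serine codon used, though the record does not explain it. The plasmid is maintained in E. coli at high copy through a ColE1/pUC-type origin and is selected with ampicillin via the AmpR β-lactamase gene.

The spike coding sequence is preceded by a CMV enhancer, CMV promoter elements and a truncated human β-globin intron. It is followed by a WPRE, which enhances transcript stability and expression, and an SV40 polyadenylation signal. The catalogue entry lists the promoter as CAG, but the feature table and backbone name point to a CMV enhancer/promoter with a β-globin intron, so this discrepancy should be noted. A separate cassette places the neomycin phosphotransferase gene under the SV40 early promoter with a bGH poly(A) signal, which would allow G418 selection in mammalian cells. Short β-globin insulator elements, T7 and rrnG terminators and a synthetic poly(A) signal flank the units, helping isolate them from read-through transcription.

The stated purpose is supplying spike T732S for pseudovirus production, in connection with work on SARS-CoV-2 escape from mRNA vaccine-induced humoral immunity.
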