Features (pLannotate 1.2.2; 21 found; start..end, strand, type, name):
      1..3765    +  CDS            S: SPIKE_SARS2 - Experimental evidence at protein level: Swiss-Prot protein existence level 1. [Spike glycoprotein]: May down-regulate host tetherin (BST2) by lysosomal degradation, thereby counteracting its antiviral activity. From Severe acute respiratory syndrome coronavirus 2 (2019-nCoV) (SARS-CoV-2).
   3839..4427    +  misc_feature   WPRE: woodchuck hepatitis virus posttranscriptional regulatory element
   4480..4601    -  polyA_signal   SV40 poly(A) signal: SV40 polyadenylation signal
   4624..4693    -  CDS            large T antigen (fragment): large T antigen from SV40 (simian virus 40)
   4716..4762    +  terminator     T7 terminator: transcription terminator for bacteriophage T7 RNA polymerase
   4792..4928    +  terminator     rrnG terminator: transcription terminator from the E. coli ribosomal RNA rrnG operon (Albrechtsen et al., 1991)
   4973..5044    +  misc_feature   3' β-globin insulator: insulator downstream of the human β-globin locus (Farrell et al., 2002)
   5089..5285    +  promoter       SV40 promoter: SV40 early promoter
   5299..6090    +  CDS            neo: KKA2_KLEPN - Also known as kan, nptII. Experimental evidence at protein level: Swiss-Prot protein existence level 1. Resistance to kanamycin, neomycin, paromomycin, ribostamycin, butirosin and gentamicin B. From Klebsiella pneumoniae.
   6104..6328    +  polyA_signal   bGH poly(A) signal: bovine growth hormone polyadenylation signal
   6524..7112    -  rep_origin     ori: high-copy-number ColE1/pMB1/pBR322/pUC origin of replication
   7284..7348    -  CDS            bla(M) (fragment): β-lactamase lacking the signal sequence; bla(M); allows cytosolic expression of β-lactamase
   7858..8718    +  CDS            AmpR: β-lactamase; bla; confers resistance to ampicillin, carbenicillin, and related antibiotics
   8731..8867    +  terminator     rrnG terminator: transcription terminator from the E. coli ribosomal RNA rrnG operon (Albrechtsen et al., 1991)
   9019..9090    +  misc_feature   5' β-globin insulator: insulator upstream of the human β-globin locus (Farrell et al., 2002)
   9095..9141    -  terminator     T7 terminator: transcription terminator for bacteriophage T7 RNA polymerase
   9159..9207    -  polyA_signal   poly(A) signal: synthetic polyadenylation signal
   9288..9591    +  enhancer       CMV enhancer: human cytomegalovirus immediate early enhancer
   9664..9681    -  promoter       CMV promoter (fragment): human cytomegalovirus (CMV) immediate early promoter
   9744..9795    +  promoter       CMVd2 promoter: truncated human cytomegalovirus (CMV) immediate early promoter that yields moderately reduced expression relative to the full-length promoter
   9929..10404   +  intron         β-globin intron: internally truncated intron from human β-globin
>Addgene plasmid #212407 | pTwist-SARS-CoV-2 Spike-deltaC18 T732S (AGT) | addgene full sequence | sequence record 431640 | Addgene NGS Result
ATGTTTGTGTTCCTCGTTCTCCTGCCCCTCGTTTCTTCCCAATGCGTGAACCTCACAACTAGAACGCAGC
TCCCACCCGCTTACACGAACTCTTTTACTCGTGGAGTATACTATCCCGATAAAGTCTTTAGGTCCAGTGT
CCTTCATTCTACTCAAGACCTTTTCCTGCCATTCTTCTCAAATGTCACCTGGTTCCATGCTATCCACGTT
TCTGGCACCAACGGAACTAAACGATTTGATAATCCCGTCTTGCCATTTAACGATGGCGTATACTTTGCCT
CAACGGAGAAGTCCAACATTATCCGGGGATGGATATTTGGCACCACCCTGGACTCCAAGACACAGTCTCT
CCTCATTGTGAACAACGCCACCAATGTCGTCATCAAAGTCTGTGAATTTCAATTTTGTAACGATCCCTTT
CTCGGGGTTTATTATCATAAGAATAACAAGTCTTGGATGGAGTCAGAGTTCCGCGTTTACAGTTCCGCTA
ACAACTGTACTTTTGAGTACGTTTCCCAACCATTTCTCATGGATCTTGAAGGGAAGCAAGGCAACTTCAA
GAATCTCCGCGAATTTGTGTTTAAGAATATAGACGGCTACTTCAAAATTTATAGCAAGCATACCCCGATA
AATCTGGTTCGGGATCTCCCTCAAGGCTTCTCCGCGTTGGAACCCCTCGTGGACTTGCCGATTGGCATCA
ACATCACCCGGTTCCAAACCCTTCTTGCCCTTCATCGAAGCTACCTCACGCCTGGCGACAGTAGTAGTGG
TTGGACAGCGGGCGCAGCAGCCTACTATGTGGGATATTTGCAACCACGCACCTTTCTTCTCAAATATAAC
GAAAACGGAACAATTACCGATGCCGTAGACTGTGCCCTCGATCCCCTGTCCGAAACTAAATGCACACTCA
AGTCCTTCACAGTTGAGAAAGGCATATACCAAACCAGTAACTTCCGCGTCCAACCCACCGAATCCATTGT
TCGATTCCCTAACATCACCAATTTGTGTCCTTTCGGTGAAGTATTTAATGCCACTCGATTTGCATCAGTT
TATGCCTGGAATCGCAAGCGAATATCAAATTGTGTTGCAGATTATAGTGTCCTGTATAATAGCGCATCAT
TCAGCACTTTTAAGTGTTATGGGGTCAGCCCTACGAAATTGAATGACTTGTGTTTTACCAACGTTTACGC
AGATTCTTTCGTCATACGCGGCGACGAAGTCCGACAGATTGCACCGGGGCAAACCGGAAAGATAGCAGAC
TATAATTATAAGTTGCCGGATGACTTCACCGGCTGCGTTATAGCATGGAACTCCAATAATCTCGATTCAA
AAGTCGGCGGCAACTATAATTATCTTTACCGCCTGTTTCGCAAGTCAAATCTGAAGCCCTTTGAACGTGA
CATCTCCACCGAAATTTATCAAGCTGGCAGCACCCCATGTAATGGAGTGGAAGGGTTTAACTGTTATTTT
CCCCTTCAATCATACGGATTTCAACCAACAAATGGGGTGGGCTATCAACCATATCGGGTGGTAGTCTTGA
GCTTTGAGCTGCTCCACGCACCGGCTACAGTTTGCGGACCGAAGAAAAGCACTAACCTGGTGAAGAATAA
ATGTGTGAACTTCAACTTTAATGGGCTCACCGGAACAGGGGTGCTGACAGAATCAAACAAGAAATTTCTC
CCTTTTCAACAATTTGGTAGAGACATTGCCGATACCACAGATGCCGTCCGCGATCCGCAAACACTGGAAA
TCCTCGATATAACACCCTGTAGCTTCGGCGGGGTCAGCGTGATAACTCCCGGAACGAACACATCCAACCA
AGTGGCTGTCCTGTATCAAGATGTCAACTGTACCGAAGTCCCTGTGGCGATACACGCCGACCAACTGACA
CCCACCTGGAGAGTCTACTCAACAGGTTCCAATGTCTTTCAAACTAGAGCGGGTTGTCTCATTGGCGCTG
AGCATGTCAATAATTCATACGAATGTGATATTCCTATTGGGGCAGGAATCTGTGCGTCTTATCAAACTCA
AACGAACTCACCACGGCGCGCTCGCTCAGTAGCCAGCCAGTCCATAATCGCCTATACCATGAGTCTCGGG
GCTGAGAACTCCGTGGCTTATTCAAACAATTCCATCGCAATCCCAACTAACTTTACCATTAGCGTTACCA
CGGAAATCTTGCCCGTCAGCATGAGTAAGACGAGCGTAGACTGTACGATGTATATCTGTGGGGATTCCAC
CGAGTGTAGCAACCTCTTGCTTCAATACGGGTCTTTCTGTACTCAACTCAACCGAGCATTGACCGGAATT
GCGGTCGAACAAGACAAGAATACCCAAGAGGTGTTCGCACAAGTAAAGCAAATATACAAAACGCCGCCAA
TCAAAGATTTTGGCGGGTTTAATTTTAGCCAAATACTGCCAGACCCATCTAAGCCTTCAAAACGCAGCTT
TATCGAGGATCTGCTGTTCAACAAAGTTACGTTGGCTGACGCGGGTTTCATTAAGCAGTATGGGGATTGT
TTGGGAGACATTGCGGCCCGCGACCTTATCTGTGCTCAAAAATTCAATGGGTTGACAGTTCTGCCCCCTC
TGCTCACTGATGAGATGATTGCACAGTATACATCAGCATTGTTGGCAGGAACCATTACATCCGGCTGGAC
TTTTGGCGCGGGTGCGGCCCTTCAAATACCTTTCGCTATGCAAATGGCTTACAGATTCAATGGGATTGGT
GTCACGCAAAATGTATTGTATGAAAATCAGAAGCTGATCGCTAATCAATTTAACAGCGCGATTGGCAAGA
TCCAAGATTCACTGTCAAGCACAGCGTCCGCCCTCGGCAAACTCCAAGATGTTGTGAATCAAAACGCCCA
GGCCCTGAATACCCTCGTGAAGCAACTGAGTTCTAACTTCGGCGCAATCTCCAGCGTCCTCAACGACATA
TTGTCCAGACTTGATAAGGTGGAAGCCGAGGTGCAAATTGATCGGCTCATCACAGGCAGGCTCCAGTCAC
TCCAAACTTATGTGACACAACAGTTGATCCGGGCTGCTGAGATACGAGCAAGCGCCAACCTGGCCGCCAC
TAAAATGTCAGAGTGCGTGCTCGGGCAGTCCAAACGGGTTGACTTTTGTGGCAAGGGCTATCACTTGATG
TCCTTCCCCCAATCCGCCCCACATGGAGTGGTCTTTCTCCACGTCACTTATGTCCCTGCTCAAGAGAAGA
ACTTTACGACAGCTCCAGCAATCTGTCACGATGGCAAAGCGCACTTTCCCAGGGAAGGCGTTTTCGTCAG
TAATGGCACGCATTGGTTTGTGACCCAAAGGAATTTCTATGAACCCCAAATCATAACCACTGACAATACA
TTTGTCTCAGGCAACTGTGATGTGGTCATTGGGATCGTGAACAACACGGTATATGATCCCCTGCAACCCG
AGTTGGATAGCTTCAAAGAGGAATTGGATAAATACTTTAAGAATCATACTTCACCCGATGTTGATCTCGG
GGACATATCAGGAATAAATGCAAGTGTCGTCAACATTCAGAAAGAGATTGATCGCCTTAATGAGGTCGCC
AAGAACTTGAATGAATCTTTGATCGACTTGCAAGAACTGGGCAAATACGAACAATATATTAAATGGCCCT
GGTACATTTGGTTGGGCTTTATCGCCGGACTTATAGCTATCGTTATGGTCACAATTATGTTGTGCTGTAT
GACTAGCTGTTGTTCCTGCTTGAAAGGATGTTGCAGTTGCGGATCTTGTTGTAAATAAAGGATCCTCTAG
AAGTTGTCTCCTCCTGCACTGACTGACTGATACAATCGATTTCTGGATCCGCAGGCCTAATCAACCTCTG
GATTACAAAATTTGTGAAAGATTGACTGGTATTCTTAACTATGTTGCTCCTTTTACGCTATGTGGATACG
CTGCTTTAATGCCTTTGTATCATGCTATTGCTTCCCGTATGGCTTTCATTTTCTCCTCCTTGTATAAATC
CTGGTTGCTGTCTCTTTATGAGGAGTTGTGGCCCGTTGTCAGGCAACGTGGCGTGGTGTGCACTGTGTTT
GCTGACGCAACCCCCACTGGTTGGGGCATTGCCACCACCTGTCAGCTCCTTTCCGGGACTTTCGCTTTCC
CCCTCCCTATTGCCACGGCGGAACTCATCGCCGCCTGCCTTGCCCGCTGCTGGACAGGGGCTCGGCTGTT
GGGCACTGACAATTCCGTGGTGTTGTCGGGGAAGCTGACGTCCTTTCCATGGCTGCTCGCCTGTGTTGCC
ACCTGGATTCTGCGCGGGACGTCCTTCTGCTACGTCCCTTCGGCCCTCAATCCAGCGGACCTTCCTTCCC
GCGGCCTGCTGCCGGCTCTGCGGCCTCTTCCGCGTCTTCGCCTTCGCCCTCAGACGAGTCGGATCTCCCT
TTGGGCCGCCTCCCCGCCTGTCTAGCTTGACTGACTGAGATACAGCGTACCTTCAGCTCACAGACATGAT
AAGATACATTGATGAGTTTGGACAAACCACAACTAGAATGCAGTGAAAAAAATGCTTTATTTGTGAAATT
TGTGATGCTATTGCTTTATTTGTAACCATTATAAGCTGCAATAAACAAGTTAACAACAACAATTGCATTC
ATTTTATGTTTCAGGTTCAGGGGGAGGTGTGGGAGGTTTTTTAAAGCAAGTAAAACCTCTACAAATGTGG
TATTGGCCCATCTCTATCGGTATCGTAGCATAACCCCTTGGGGCCTCTAAACGGGTCTTGAGGGGTTTTT
TGTGCCCCTCGGGCCGGATTGCTATCTACCGGCATTGGCGCAGAAAAAAATGCCTGATGCGACGCTGCGC
GTCTTATACTCCCACATATGCCAGATTCAGCAACGGATACGGCTTCCCCAACTTGCCCACTTCCATACGT
GTCCTCCTTACCAGAAATTTATCCTTAAGGTCGTCAGCTATCCTGCAGGCGATCTCTCGATTTCGATCAA
GACATTCCTTTAATGGTCTTTTCTGGACACCACTAGGGGTCAGAAGTAGTTCATCAAACTTTCTTCCCTC
CCTAATCTCATTGGTTACCTTGGGCTATCGAAACTTAATTAAGCGATCTGCATCTCAATTAGTCAGCAAC
CATAGTCCCGCCCCTAACTCCGCCCATCCCGCCCCTAACTCCGCCCAGTTCCGCCCATTCTCCGCCCCAT
CGCTGACTAATTTTTTTTATTTATGCAGAGGCCGAGGCCGCCTCGGCCTCTGAGCTATTCCAGAAGTAGT
GAGGAGGCTTTTTTGGAGGCCTAGGCTTTTGCAAAGGAGGTAGCCAACATGATTGAACAAGATGGATTGC
ACGCAGGTTCTCCCGCCGCTTGGGTGGAGAGGCTATTCGGCTATGACTGGGCACAACAGACAATCGGCTG
CTCTGATGCCGCCGTGTTCCGGCTGTCAGCGCAGGGGCGCCCGGTTCTTTTTGTCAAGACCGACCTGTCC
GGTGCCCTGAATGAACTCCAGGACGAGGCAGCGCGGCTATCGTGGCTGGCCACGACGGGCGTTCCTTGCG
CAGCTGTGCTCGACGTTGTCACTGAAGCGGGAAGGGACTGGCTGCTATTGGGCGAAGTGCCGGGGCAGGA
TCTCCTGTCATCTCACCTTGCTCCTGCCGAGAAAGTATCCATCATGGCTGATGCAATGCGGCGGCTGCAT
ACGCTTGATCCGGCTACCTGCCCATTCGACCACCAAGCGAAACATCGCATCGAGCGAGCACGTACTCGGA
TGGAAGCCGGTCTTGTCGATCAGGATGATCTGGACGAAGAGCATCAGGGGCTCGCGCCAGCCGAACTGTT
CGCCAGGCTCAAGGCGCGGATGCCCGACGGCGAGGATCTCGTCGTGACCCACGGCGATGCCTGCTTGCCG
AATATCATGGTGGAAAATGGCCGCTTTTCTGGATTCATCGACTGTGGCCGGCTGGGTGTGGCGGACCGCT
ATCAGGACATAGCGTTGGCTACCCGTGATATTGCTGAAGAGCTTGGCGGCGAATGGGCTGACCGCTTCCT
CGTGCTTTACGGTATCGCCGCTCCCGATTCGCAGCGCATCGCCTTCTATCGCCTTCTTGACGAGTTCTTC
TAGTATGTAAGCCCTGTGCCTTCTAGTTGCCAGCCATCTGTTGTTTGCCCCTCCCCCGTGCCTTCCTTGA
CCCTGGAAGGTGCCACTCCCACTGTCCTTTCCTAATAAAATGAGGAAATTGCATCGCATTGTCTGAGTAG
GTGTCATTCTATTCTGGGGGGTGGGGTGGGGCAGGACAGCAAGGGGGAGGATTGGGAAGACAATAGCAGG
CATGCTGGGGATGCGGTGGGCTCTATGGTTAATTAACCAGTCAAGTCAGCTACTTGGCGAGATCGACTTG
TCTGGGTTTCGACTACGCTCAGAATTGCGTCAGTCAAGTTCGATCTGGTCCTTGCTATTGCACCCGTTCT
CCGATTACGAGTTTCATTTAAATCATGTGAGCAAAAGGCCAGCAAAAGGCCAGGAACCGTAAAAAGGCCG
CGTTGCTGGCGTTTTTCCATAGGCTCCGCCCCCCTGACGAGCATCACAAAAATCGACGCTCAAGTCAGAG
GTGGCGAAACCCGACAGGACTATAAAGATACCAGGCGTTTCCCCCTGGAAGCTCCCTCGTGCGCTCTCCT
GTTCCGACCCTGCCGCTTACCGGATACCTGTCCGCCTTTCTCCCTTCGGGAAGCGTGGCGCTTTCTCATA
GCTCACGCTGTAGGTATCTCAGTTCGGTGTAGGTCGTTCGCTCCAAGCTGGGCTGTGTGCACGAACCCCC
CGTTCAGCCCGACCGCTGCGCCTTATCCGGTAACTATCGTCTTGAGTCCAACCCGGTAAGACACGACTTA
TCGCCACTGGCAGCAGCCACTGGTAACAGGATTAGCAGAGCGAGGTATGTAGGCGGTGCTACAGAGTTCT
TGAAGTGGTGGCCTAACTACGGCTACACTAGAAGAACAGTATTTGGTATCTGCGCTCTGCTGAAGCCAGT
TACCTTCGGAAAAAGAGTTGGTAGCTCTTGATCCGGCAAACAAACCACCGCTGGTAGCGGTGGTTTTTTT
GTTTGCAAGCAGCAGATTACGCGCAGAAAAAAAGGATCTCAAGAAGATCCTTTGATCTTTTCTACGGGGT
CTGACGCTCAGTGGAACGAAAACTCACGTTAAGGGATTTTGGTCATGAGATTATCAAAAAGGATCTTCAC
CTAGATCCTTTTAAATTAAAAATGAAGTTTTAAATCAATCTAAAGTATATATGAGTAAACTTGGTCTGAC
AGTTACCAATGCTTAATCAGTGAGGCACCTATCTCAGCGATCTGTCTATTTCGTTCATCCATAGTTGCAT
TTAAATTTCCGAACTCTCCAAGGCCCTCGTCGGAAAATCTTCAAACCTTTCGTCCGATCCATCTTGCAGG
CTACCTCTCGAACGAACTATCGCAAGTCTCTTGGCCGGCCTTGCGCCTTGGCTATTGCTTGGCAGCGCCT
ATCGCCAGGTATTACTCCAATCCCGAATATCCGAGATCGGGATCACCCGAGAGAAGTTCAACCTACATCC
TCAATCCCGATCTATCCGAGATCCGAGGAATATCGAAATCGGGGCGCGCCTGGTGTACCGAGAACGATCC
TCTCAGTGCGAGTCTCGACGATCCATATCGTTGCTTGGCAGTCAGCCAGTCGGAATCCAGCTTGGGACCC
AGGAAGTCCAATCGTCAGATATTGTACTCAAGCCTGGTCACGGCAGCGTACCGATCTGTTTAAACCTAGA
TATTGATAGTCTGATCGGTCAACGTATAATCGAGTCCTAGCTTTTGCAAACATCTATCAAGAGACAGGAT
CAGCAGGAGGCTTTCGCATGAGTATTCAACATTTCCGTGTCGCCCTTATTCCCTTTTTTGCGGCATTTTG
CCTTCCTGTTTTTGCTCACCCAGAAACGCTGGTGAAAGTAAAAGATGCTGAAGATCAGTTGGGTGCGCGA
GTGGGTTACATCGAACTGGATCTCAACAGCGGTAAGATCCTTGAGAGTTTTCGCCCCGAAGAACGCTTTC
CAATGATGAGCACTTTTAAAGTTCTGCTATGTGGCGCGGTATTATCCCGTATTGACGCCGGGCAAGAGCA
ACTCGGTCGCCGCATACACTATTCTCAGAATGACTTGGTTGAGTATTCACCAGTCACAGAAAAGCATCTT
ACGGATGGCATGACAGTAAGAGAATTATGCAGTGCTGCCATAACCATGAGTGATAACACTGCGGCCAACT
TACTTCTGACAACGATTGGAGGACCGAAGGAGCTAACCGCTTTTTTGCACAACATGGGGGATCATGTAAC
TCGCCTTGATCGTTGGGAACCGGAGCTGAATGAAGCCATACCAAACGACGAGCGTGACACCACGATGCCT
GTAGCAATGGCAACAACCTTGCGTAAACTATTAACTGGCGAACTACTTACTCTAGCTTCCCGGCAACAGT
TGATAGACTGGATGGAGGCGGATAAAGTTGCAGGACCACTTCTGCGCTCGGCCCTTCCGGCTGGCTGGTT
TATTGCTGATAAATCTGGAGCCGGTGAGCGTGGGTCTCGCGGTATCATTGCAGCACTGGGGCCAGATGGT
AAGCCCTCCCGTATCGTAGTTATCTACACGACGGGGAGTCAGGCAACTATGGATGAACGAAATAGACAGA
TCGCTGAGATAGGTGCCTCACTGATTAAGCATTGGTAACCGATTCTAGGTGCATTGGCGCAGAAAAAAAT
GCCTGATGCGACGCTGCGCGTCTTATACTCCCACATATGCCAGATTCAGCAACGGATACGGCTTCCCCAA
CTTGCCCACTTCCATACGTGTCCTCCTTACCAGAAATTTATCCTTAAGATCCCGAATCGTTTAAACTCGA
CTCTGGCTCTATCGAATCTCCGTCGTTTCGAGCTTACGCGAACAGCCGTGGCGCTCATTTGCTCGTCGGG
CATCGAATCTCGTCAGCTATCGTCAGCTTACCTTTTTGGCAGCGATCGCGGCTCCCGACATCTTGGACCA
TTAGCTCCACAGGTATCTTCTTCCCTCTAGTGGTCATAACAGCAGCTTCAGCTACCTCTCAATTCAAAAA
ACCCCTCAAGACCCGTTTAGAGGCCCCAAGGGGTTATGCTATCAATCGTTGCGTTACACACACAAAAAAC
CAACACACATCCATCTTCGATGGATAGCGATTTTATTATCTAACTGCTGATCGAGTGTAGCCAGATCTAG
TAATCAATTACGGGGTCATTAGTTCATAGCCCATATATGGAGTTCCGCGTTACATAACTTACGGTAAATG
GCCCGCCTGGCTGACCGCCCAACGACCCCCGCCCATTGACGTCAATAATGACGTATGTTCCCATAGTAAC
GCCAATAGGGACTTTCCATTGACGTCAATGGGTGGAGTATTTACGGTAAACTGCCCACTTGGCAGTACAT
CAAGTGTATCATATGCCAAGTACGCCCCCTATTGACGTCAATGACGGTAAATGGCCCGCCTGGCATTATG
CCCAGTACATGACCTTATGGGACTTTCCTACTTGGCAGTACATCTACGTATTAGTCATCGCTATTACCAT
GCTGATGCGGTTTTGGCAGTACATCAATGGGCGTGGATAGCGGTTTGACTCACGGGGATTTCCAAGTCTC
CACCCCATTGACGTCAATGGGAGTTTGTTTTGGCACCAAAATCAACGGGACTTTCCAAAATGTCGTAACA
ACTCCGCCCCATTGACGCAAATGGGCGGTAGGCGTGTACGGTGGGAGGTCTATATAAGCAGAGCTGGTTT
AGTGAACCGTCAGATCGCCTGGAGACGCCATCCACGCTGTTTTGACCTCCATAGAAGACACCGGGACCGA
TCCAGCCTCCCCTCGAAGCTTACATGTGGTACCGAGCTCGGATCCTGAGAACTTCAGGGTGAGTCTATGG
GACCCTTGATGTTTTCTTTCCCCTTCTTTTCTATGGTTAAGTTCATGTCATAGGAAGGGGAGAAGTAACA
GGGTACACATATTGACCAAATCAGGGTAATTTTGCATTTGTAATTTTAAAAAATGCTTTCTTCTTTTAAT
ATACTTTTTTGTTTATCTTATTTCTAATACTTTCCCTAATCTCTTTCTTTCAGGGCAATAATGATACAAT
GTATCATGCCTCTTTGCACCATTCTAAAGAATAACAGTGATAATTTCTGGGTTAAGGCAATAGCAATATT
TCTGCATATAAATATTTCTGCATATAAATTGTAACTGATGTAAGAGGTTTCATATTGCTAATAGCAGCTA
CAATCCAGCTACCATTCTGCTTTTATTTTATGGTTGGGATAAGGCTGGATTATTCTGAGTCCAAGCTAGG
CCCTTTTGCTAATCATGTTCATACCTCTTATCTTCCTCCCACAGCTCCTGGGCAACGTGCTGGTCTGTGT
GCTGGCCCATCACTTTGGCAAAGGCGGCCGCC
